Addgene plasmid #88188: pDONR223-ZNF488
Purpose: Donor Vector containing ZNF488 transcription factor, part of the Human TFome Collection
Depositing lab: Marc Vidal. Depositing organization: Dana-Farber Cancer Institute. Publication: A comprehensive library of human transcription factors for cell fate engineering. Ng AHM, Khoshakhlagh P, Rojo Arias JE, Pasquini G, Wang K, Swiersy A, Shipman SL, Appleton E, Kiaee K, Kohman RE, Vernet A, Dysart M, Leeper K, Saylor W, Huang JY, Graveline A, Taipale J, Hill DE, Vidal M, Melero-Martin JM, Busskamp V, Church GM. Nat Biotechnol. 2021 Apr;39(4):510-519. doi: 10.1038/s41587-020-0742-6. Epub 2020 Nov 30. PubMed 33257861.
Backbone
  Vector backbone: pDONR223
  Backbone manufacturer: Invitrogen
  Backbone size w/o insert (bp): 3000
  Vector type: Gateway Donor Vector
Growth in bacteria
  Bacterial resistance: Spectinomycin, 50 μg/mL
  Growth temperature: 37°C
  Growth strain: DH5alpha
  Copy number: High Copy
Gene/Insert
  Gene/Insert name: ZNF488
  Species: H. sapiens (human)
  Insert size (bp): 1023
  Mutation: Last nucleotide of stop codon removed to allow for Gateway C-terminal fusions
  Entrez Gene: ZNF488 (a.k.a. FLJ32104)
  Cloning method: Gateway Cloning
  Sequencing primers: 5′ M13F(-21); 3′ M13R
Terms and licenses: Academic/Nonprofit Terms; Industry Terms: Not Available to Industry
Depositor comments: Represents the ORFeome subset of the TFome
How to cite: pDONR223-ZNF488 was a gift from Marc Vidal (Addgene plasmid # 88188 ; http://n2t.net/addgene:88188 ; RRID:Addgene_88188)
