[The description below was written by a language model from this plasmid's Addgene catalogue record and pLannotate feature annotations shown in this document.]
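Description:
pDONR223-ZNF488 is a Gateway entry clone built on the Invitrogen pDONR223 donor backbone, carrying the open reading frame of the human zinc-finger transcription factor ZNF488. It is a small bacterial plasmid (the sequenced record is 3,810 nt) that replicates in E. coli from a high-copy ColE1/pUC-type origin and is selected with spectinomycin through the aadA (SmR) aminoglycoside adenylyltransferase gene, which sits downstream of a fragment of a class 1 integron Pc promoter and a residual gentamicin-resistance fragment. Short lacZα and lacI fragments are also annotated as backbone remnants, and rrnB T1 and T2 terminators lie upstream of the cloning region, where they help insulate the insert from read-through transcription.

The roughly 1 kb ZNF488 coding sequence is flanked by two attL recombination sites (annotated as attL3 and attL2; the automated tool's label for the upstream site may simply reflect close similarity among attL variants). These sites allow the ORF to be moved directionally into any compatible attR destination vector by an LR Clonase reaction. The last nucleotide of the stop codon has been removed, so the ORF reads through into the att site and can be fused to C-terminal tags supplied by the destination vector. The plasmid has no eukaryotic promoter; the only promoter annotated next to the insert is a T7 promoter just outside attL2 on the opposite strand, so this is a shuttle and storage clone, not an expression construct. ZNF488 is annotated as a transcriptional repressor that acts with OLIG2 in oligodendrocyte differentiation. The clone belongs to the ORFeome-derived subset of the Human TFome collection, a library of human transcription factors assembled for cell fate engineering.
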