Features (pLannotate 1.2.2; 12 found; start..end, strand, type, name):
      1..28      -  terminator     rrnB T2 terminator: transcription terminator T2 from the E. coli rrnB gene
    160..203     +  terminator     rrnB T1 terminator: Escherichia coli rrnB; transcription terminator T1 from the E. coli rrnB gene
    250..286     -  CDS            lacZα (fragment): LacZα fragment of β-galactosidase; lacZ fragment
    303..398     +  protein_bind   attL3: mutant version of attL; recombination site for the Gateway® LR reaction LR Clonase™
    401..1420    +  CDS            ZNF488: ZN488_HUMAN - Experimental evidence at protein level: Swiss-Prot protein existence level 1. Transcriptional repressor. Plays a role in oligodendrocyte differentiation, together with OLIG2. Mediates Notch signaling- activated formation of oligodendrocyte precursors. Promotes differentiation of adult neural stem progenitor cells (NSPCs) into mature oligodendrocytes and contributes to remyelination following nerve injury. From Homo sapiens (Human).
   1422..1521    -  protein_bind   attL2: mutant version of attL; recombination site for the Gateway® LR reaction LR Clonase™
   1539..1557    -  promoter       T7 promoter: promoter for bacteriophage T7 RNA polymerase
   1747..1770    +  promoter       Pc promoter (fragment): intI1 (promoter lies within the coding sequence); class 1 integron promoter
   1946..2002    +  CDS            GmR (fragment): gentamycin acetyltransferase; aacC1; confers resistance to gentamycin
   2009..2800    +  CDS            SmR: aminoglycoside adenylyltransferase (Murphy, 1985); aadA; confers resistance to spectinomycin and streptomycin
   2893..3481    +  rep_origin     ori: high-copy-number ColE1/pMB1/pBR322/pUC origin of replication
   3664..3756    +  CDS            lacI (fragment): lac repressor; lacI; The lac repressor binds to the lac operator to inhibit transcription in E. coli. This inhibition can be relieved by adding lactose or isopropyl-β-D-thiogalactopyranoside (IPTG).
>Addgene plasmid #88188 | pDONR223-ZNF488 | addgene full sequence | sequence record 202224 | Addgene NGS Result
AAAAGGCCATCCGTCAGGATGGCCTTCTGCTTAGTTTGATGCCTGGCAGTTTATGGCGGGCGTCCTGCCC
GCCACCCTCCGGGCCGTTGCTTCACAACGTTCAAATCCGCTCCCGGCGGATTTGTCCTACTCAGGAGAGC
GTTCACCGACAAACAACAGATAAAACGAAAGGCCCAGTCTTCCGACTGAGCCTTTCGTTTTATTTGATGC
CTGGCAGTTCCCTACTCTCGCGTTAACGCTAGCATGGATGTTTTCCCAGTCACGACGTTGTAAAACGACG
GCCAGTCTTAAGCTCGGGCCCCAAATAATGATTTTATTTTGACTGATAGTGACCTGTTCGTTGCAACAAA
TTGATGAGCAATGCTTTTTTATAATGCCAACTTTGTACAAAAAAGTTGGCATGCCAGAGTGGCCACCTTG
CTTATCTGTGGCCCCGGCCCTGGTGATCACCATGGCAGCTGGGAAGGGAGCCCCGTTGAGCCCATCGGCT
GAAAACAGATGGCGACTTAGCGAACCTGAGCTGGGCCGGGGCTGCAAGCCAGTGCTGCTCGAGAAGACGA
ACCGCCTGGGCCCTGAGGCTGCTGTGGGCAGGGCGGGCCGGGATGTGGGCAGTGCGGAGCTGGCACTGTT
GGTAGCCCCAGGCAAGCCCCGACCTGGCAAGCCGCTGCCCCCGAAGACACGTGGAGAGCAGAGGCAGAGC
GCCTTCACGGAGCTGCCGAGGATGAAGGACCGGCAGGTGGATGCTCAGGCCCAGGAGAGGGAGCACGATG
ACCCCACAGGCCAACCTGGTGCCCCACAGCTGACCCAGAACATCCCCAGAGGCCCAGCTGGCAGCAAAGT
CTTCTCTGTGTGGCCCAGCGGAGCACGAAGTGAGCAAAGAAGCGCCTTTAGCAAACCAACCAAGCGACCA
GCAGAGAGGCCTGAGCTAACCTCAGTCTTCCCTGCAGGGGAATCTGCAGATGCCCTGGGGGAGCTGTCTG
GACTCCTCAACACTACAGACCTCGCTTGTTGGGGTCGACTTTCAACTCCCAAGCTTTTGGTTGGTGATTT
GTGGAACTTGCAAGCATTGCCACAGAATGCTCCACTCTGTAGCACTTTTCTGGGTGCCCCTACACTGTGG
CTGGAGCATACCCAGGCCCAGGTGCCCCCACCCTCATCATCCTCCACCACTTCGTGGGCCCTCCTGCCAC
CCACCCTCACCTCCCTGGGCTTGTCCACCCAGAACTGGTGTGCAAAGTGCAACCTGTCCTTTCGCCTAAC
GTCCGACCTGGTCTTTCACATGCGATCCCACCACAAAAAGGAGCATGCGGGGCCTGACCCACATTCTCAG
AAGCGGAGAGAAGAGGCCCTTGCCTGCCCTGTGTGCCAGGAGCACTTCCGGGAGCGCCACCACCTCTCCC
GGCACATGACTTCTCACAGCTACCCAACTTTCTTGTACAAAGTTGGCATTATAAGAAAGCATTGCTTATC
AATTTGTTGCAACGAACAGGTCACTATCAGTCAAAATAAAATCATTATTTGCCATCCAGCTGATATCCCC
TATAGTGAGTCGTATTACATGGTCATAGCTGTTTCCTGGCAGCTCTGGCCCGTGTCTCAAAATCTCTGAT
GTTACATTGCACAAGATAAAAATATATCATCATGCCTCCTCTAGACCAGCCAGGACAGAAATGCCTCGAC
TTCGCTGCTACCCAAGGTTGCCGGGTGACGCACACCGTGGAAACGGATGAAGGCACGAACCCAGTGGACA
TAAGCCTGTTCGGTTCGTAAGCTGTAATGCAAGTAGCGTATGCGCTCACGCAACTGGTCCAGAACCTTGA
CCGAACGCAGCGGTGGTAACGGCGCAGTGGCGGTTTTCATGGCTTGTTATGACTGTTTTTTTGGGGTACA
GTCTATGCCTCGGGCATCCAAGCAGCAAGCGCGTTACGCCGTGGGTCGATGTTTGATGTTATGGAGCAGC
AACGATGTTACGCAGCAGGGCAGTCGCCCTAAAACAAAGTTAAACATTATGAGGGAAGCGGTGATCGCCG
AAGTATCGACTCAACTATCAGAGGTAGTTGGCGTCATCGAGCGCCATCTCGAACCGACGTTGCTGGCCGT
ACATTTGTACGGCTCCGCAGTGGATGGCGGCCTGAAGCCACACAGTGATATTGATTTGCTGGTTACGGTG
ACCGTAAGGCTTGATGAAACAACGCGGCGAGCTTTGATCAACGACCTTTTGGAAACTTCGGCTTCCCCTG
GAGAGAGCGAGATTCTCCGCGCTGTAGAAGTCACCATTGTTGTGCACGACGACATCATTCCGTGGCGTTA
TCCAGCTAAGCGCGAACTGCAATTTGGAGAATGGCAGCGCAATGACATTCTTGCAGGTATCTTCGAGCCA
GCCACGATCGACATTGATCTGGCTATCTTGCTGACAAAAGCAAGAGAACATAGCGTTGCCTTGGTAGGTC
CAGCGGCGGAGGAACTCTTTGATCCGGTTCCTGAACAGGATCTATTTGAGGCGCTAAATGAAACCTTAAC
GCTATGGAACTCGCCGCCCGACTGGGCTGGCGATGAGCGAAATGTAGTGCTTACGTTGTCCCGCATTTGG
TACAGCGCAGTAACCGGCAAAATCGCGCCGAAGGATGTCGCTGCCGACTGGGCAATGGAGCGCCTGCCGG
CCCAGTATCAGCCCGTCATACTTGAAGCTAGACAGGCTTATCTTGGACAAGAAGAAGATCGCTTGGCCTC
GCGCGCAGATCAGTTGGAAGAATTTGTCCACTACGTGAAAGGCGAGATCACCAAGGTAGTCGGCAAATAA
CCCTCGAGCCACCCATGACCAAAATCCCTTAACGTGAGTTACGCGTCGTTCCACTGAGCGTCAGACCCCG
TAGAAAAGATCAAAGGATCTTCTTGAGATCCTTTTTTTCTGCGCGTAATCTGCTGCTTGCAAACAAAAAA
ACCACCGCTACCAGCGGTGGTTTGTTTGCCGGATCAAGAGCTACCAACTCTTTTTCCGAAGGTAACTGGC
TTCAGCAGAGCGCAGATACCAAATACTGTTCTTCTAGTGTAGCCGTAGTTAGGCCACCACTTCAAGAACT
CTGTAGCACCGCCTACATACCTCGCTCTGCTAATCCTGTTACCAGTGGCTGCTGCCAGTGGCGATAAGTC
GTGTCTTACCGGGTTGGACTCAAGACGATAGTTACCGGATAAGGCGCAGCGGTCGGGCTGAACGGGGGGT
TCGTGCACACAGCCCAGCTTGGAGCGAACGACCTACACCGAACTGAGATACCTACAGCGTGAGCTATGAG
AAAGCGCCACGCTTCCCGAAGGGAGAAAGGCGGACAGGTATCCGGTAAGCGGCAGGGTCGGAACAGGAGA
GCGCACGAGGGAGCTTCCAGGGGGAAACGCCTGGTATCTTTATAGTCCTGTCGGGTTTCGCCACCTCTGA
CTTGAGCGTCGATTTTTGTGATGCTCGTCAGGGGGGCGGAGCCTATGGAAAAACGCCAGCAACGCGGCCT
TTTTACGGTTCCTGGCCTTTTGCTGGCCTTTTGCTCACATGTTCTTTCCTGCGTTATCCCCTGATTCTGT
GGATAACCGTATTACCGCCTTTGAGTGAGCTGATACCGCTCGCCGCAGCCGAACGACCGAGCGCAGCGAG
TCAGTGAGCGAGGAAGCGGAAGAGCGCCCAATACGCAAACCGCCTCTCCCCGCGCGTTGGCCGATTCATT
AATGCAGCTGGCACGACAGGTTTCCCGACTGGAAAGCGGGCAGTGAGCGCAACGCAATTAATACGCGTAC
CGCTAGCCAGGAAGAGTTTGTAGAAACGCA
