>Addgene plasmid #88188 | pDONR223-ZNF488 | depositor partial sequence | sequence record 171792 | insert
ATGCCAGAGTGGCCACCTTGCTTATCTGTGGCCCCGGCCCTGGTGATCACCATGGCAGCTGGGAAGGGAG
CCCCGTTGAGCCCATCGGCTGAAAACAGATGGCGACTTAGCGAACCTGAGCTGGGCCGGGGCTGCAAGCC
AGTGCTGCTCGAGAAGACGAACCGCCTGGGCCCTGAGGCTGCTGTGGGCAGGGCGGGCCGGGATGTGGGC
AGTGCGGAGCTGGCACTGTTGGTAGCCCCAGGCAAGCCCCGACCTGGCAAGCCGCTGCCCCCGAAGACAC
GTGGAGAGCAGAGGCAGAGCGCCTTCACGGAGCTGCCGAGGATGAAGGACCGGCAGGTGGATGCTCAGGC
CCAGGAGAGGGAGCACGATGACCCCACAGGCCAACCTGGTGCCCCACAGCTGACCCAGAACATCCCCAGA
GGCCCAGCTGGCAGCAAAGTCTTCTCTGTGTGGCCCAGCGGAGCACGAAGTGAGCAAAGAAGCGCCTTTA
GCAAACCAACCAAGCGACCAGCAGAGAGGCCTGAGCTAACCTCAGTCTTCCCTGCAGGGGAATCTGCAGA
TGCCCTGGGGGAGCTGTCTGGACTCCTCAACACTACAGACCTCGCTTGTTGGGGTCGACTTTCAACTCCC
AAGCTTTTGGTTGGTGATTTGTGGAACTTGCAAGCATTGCCACAGAATGCTCCACTCTGTAGCACTTTTC
TGGGTGCCCCTACACTGTGGCTGGAGCATACCCAGGCCCAGGTGCCCCCACCCTCATCATCCTCCACCAC
TTCGTGGGCCCTCCTGCCACCCACCCTCACCTCCCTGGGCTTGTCCACCCAGAACTGGTGTGCAAAGTGC
AACCTGTCCTTTCGCCTAACGTCCGACCTGGTCTTTCACATGCGATCCCACCACAAAAAGGAGCATGCGG
GGCCTGACCCACATTCTCAGAAGCGGAGAGAAGAGGCCCTTGCCTGCCCTGTGTGCCAGGAGCACTTCCG
GGAGCGCCACCACCTCTCCCGGCACATGACTTCTCACAGCTAG
